>Addgene plasmid #225661 | 8522-M31-663 | addgene full sequence | sequence record 452348 | Addgene NGS Result
AGGTGGCACTTTTCGGGGAAATGTGCGCGGAACCCCTATTTGTTTATTTTTCTAAATACATTCAAATATG
TATCCGCTCATGAGACAATAACCCTGATAAATGCTTCAATAATATTGAAAAAGGAAGAGTATGAGTATTC
AACATTTCCGTGTCGCCCTTATTCCCTTTTTTGCGGCATTTTGCCTTCCTGTTTTTGCTCACCCAGAAAC
GCTGGTGAAAGTAAAAGATGCTGAAGATCAGTTGGGTGCACGAGTGGGTTACATCGAACTGGATCTCAAC
AGCGGTAAGATCCTTGAGAGTTTTCGCCCCGAAGAACGTTTTCCAATGATGAGCACTTTTAAAGTTCTGC
TATGTGGCGCGGTATTATCCCGTATTGACGCCGGGCAAGAGCAACTCGGTCGCCGCATACACTATTCTCA
GAATGACTTGGTTGAGTACTCACCAGTCACAGAAAAGCATCTTACGGATGGCATGACAGTAAGAGAATTA
TGCAGTGCTGCCATAACCATGAGTGATAACACTGCGGCCAACTTACTTCTGACAACGATCGGAGGACCGA
AGGAGCTAACCGCTTTTTTGCACAACATGGGGGATCATGTAACTCGCCTTGATCGTTGGGAACCGGAGCT
GAATGAAGCCATACCAAACGACGAGCGTGACACCACGATGCCTGTAGCAATGGCAACAACGTTGCGCAAA
CTATTAACTGGCGAACTACTTACTCTAGCTTCCCGGCAACAATTAATAGACTGGATGGAGGCGGATAAAG
TTGCAGGACCACTTCTGCGCTCGGCCCTTCCGGCTGGCTGGTTTATTGCTGATAAATCTGGAGCCGGTGA
GCGTGGGTCTCGCGGTATCATTGCAGCACTGGGGCCAGATGGTAAGCCCTCCCGTATCGTAGTTATCTAC
ACGACGGGGAGTCAGGCAACTATGGATGAACGAAATAGACAGATCGCTGAGATAGGTGCCTCACTGATTA
AGCATTGGTAACTGTCAGACCAAGTTTACTCATATATACTTTAGATTGATTTAAAACTTCATTTTTAATT
TAAAAGGATCTAGGTGAAGATCCTTTTTGATAATCTCATGACCAAAATCCCTTAACGTGAGTTTTCGTTC
CACTGAGCGTCAGACCCCGTAGAAAAGATCAAAGGATCTTCTTGAGATCCTTTTTTTCTGCGCGTAATCT
GCTGCTTGCAAACAAAAAAACCACCGCTACCAGCGGTGGTTTGTTTGCCGGATCAAGAGCTACCAACTCT
TTTTCCGAAGGTAACTGGCTTCAGCAGAGCGCAGATACCAAATACTGTTCTTCTAGTGTAGCCGTAGTTA
GGCCACCACTTCAAGAACTCTGTAGCACCGCCTACATACCTCGCTCTGCTAATCCTGTTACCAGTGGCTG
CTGCCAGTGGCGATAAGTCGTGTCTTACCGGGTTGGACTCAAGACGATAGTTACCGGATAAGGCGCAGCG
GTCGGGCTGAACGGGGGGTTCGTGCACACAGCCCAGCTTGGAGCGAACGACCTACACCGAACTGAGATAC
CTACAGCGTGAGCTATGAGAAAGCGCCACGCTTCCCGAAGGGAGAAAGGCGGACAGGTATCCGGTAAGCG
GCAGGGTCGGAACAGGAGAGCGCACGAGGGAGCTTCCAGGGGGAAACGCCTGGTATCTTTATAGTCCTGT
CGGGTTTCGCCACCTCTGACTTGAGCGTCGATTTTTGTGATGCTCGTCAGGGGGGCGGAGCCTATGGAAA
AACGCCAGCAACGCGGCCTTTTTACGGTTCCTGGCCTTTTGCTGGCCTTTTGCTCACATGTTCTTTCCTG
CGTTATCCCCTGATTCTGTGGATAACCGTATTACCGCCTTTGAGTGAGCTGATACCGCTCGCCGCAGCCG
AACGACCGAGCGCAGCGAGTCAGTGAGCGAGGAAGCGGAAGAGCGCCCAATACGCAAACCGCCTCTCCCC
GCGCGTTGGCCGATTCATTAATGCAGCTGGCACGACAGGTTTCCCGACTGGAAAGCGGGCAGTGAGCGCA
ACGCAATTAATGTGAGTTAGCTCACTCATTAGGCACCCCAGGCTTTACACTTTATGCTTCCGGCTCGTAT
GTTGTGTGGAATTGTGAGCGGATAACAATTTCACACAGGAAACAGCTATGACCATGATTACGCCAAGCGC
GCAATTAACCCTCACTAAAGGGAACAAAAGCTGGAGCTGCAAGCTTAATGTAGTCTTATGCAATACTCTT
GTAGTCTTGCAACATGGTAACGATGAGTTAGCAACATGCCTTACAAGGAGAGAAAAAGCACCGTGCATGC
CGATTGGTGGAAGTAAGGTGGTACGATCGTGCCTTATTAGGAAGGCAACAGACGGGTCTGACATGGATTG
GACGAACCACTGAATTGCCGCATTGCAGAGATATTGTATTTAAGTGCCTAGCTCGATACATAAACGGGTC
TCTCTGGTTAGACCAGATCTGAGCCTGGGAGCTCTCTGGCTAACTAGGGAACCCACTGCTTAAGCCTCAA
TAAAGCTTGCCTTGAGTGCTTCAAGTAGTGTGTGCCCGTCTGTTGTGTGACTCTGGTAACTAGAGATCCC
TCAGACCCTTTTAGTCAGTGTGGAAAATCTCTAGCAGTGGCGCCCGAACAGGGACTTGAAAGCGAAAGGG
AAACCAGAGGAGCTCTCTCGACGCAGGACTCGGCTTGCTGAAGCGCGCACGGCAAGAGGCGAGGGGCGGC
GACTGGTGAGTACGCCAAAAATTTTGACTAGCGGAGGCTAGAAGGAGAGAGATGGGTGCGAGAGCGTCAG
TATTAAGCGGGGGAGAATTAGATCGCGATGGGAAAAAATTCGGTTAAGGCCAGGGGGAAAGAAAAAATAT
AAATTAAAACATATAGTATGGGCAAGCAGGGAGCTAGAACGATTCGCAGTTAATCCTGGCCTGTTAGAAA
CATCAGAAGGCTGTAGACAAATACTGGGACAGCTACAACCATCCCTTCAGACAGGATCAGAAGAACTTAG
ATCATTATATAATACAGTAGCAACCCTCTATTGTGTGCATCAAAGGATAGAGATAAAAGACACCAAGGAA
GCTTTAGACAAGATAGAGGAAGAGCAAAACAAAAGTAAGACCACCGCACAGCAAGCGGCCGCTGATCTTC
AGACCTGGAGGAGGAGATATGAGGGACAATTGGAGAAGTGAATTATATAAATATAAAGTAGTAAAAATTG
AACCATTAGGAGTAGCACCCACCAAGGCAAAGAGAAGAGTGGTGCAGAGAGAAAAAAGAGCAGTGGGAAT
AGGAGCTTTGTTCCTTGGGTTCTTGGGAGCAGCAGGAAGCACTATGGGCGCAGCGTCAATGACGCTGACG
GTACAGGCCAGACAATTATTGTCTGGTATAGTGCAGCAGCAGAACAATTTGCTGAGGGCTATTGAGGCGC
AACAGCATCTGTTGCAACTCACAGTCTGGGGCATCAAGCAGCTCCAGGCAAGAATCCTGGCTGTGGAAAG
ATACCTAAAGGATCAACAGCTCCTGGGGATTTGGGGTTGCTCTGGAAAACTCATTTGCACCACTGCTGTG
CCTTGGAATGCTAGTTGGAGTAATAAATCTCTGGAACAGATTTGGAATCACACGACCTGGATGGAGTGGG
ACAGAGAAATTAACAATTACACAAGCTTAATACACTCCTTAATTGAAGAATCGCAAAACCAGCAAGAAAA
GAATGAACAAGAATTATTGGAATTAGATAAATGGGCAAGTTTGTGGAATTGGTTTAACATAACAAATTGG
CTGTGGTATATAAAATTATTCATAATGATAGTAGGAGGCTTGGTAGGTTTAAGAATAGTTTTTGCTGTAC
TTTCTATAGTGAATAGAGTTAGGCAGGGATATTCACCATTATCGTTTCAGACCCACCTCCCAACCCCGAG
GGGACCCGACAGGCCCGAAGGAATAGAAGAAGAAGGTGGAGAGAGAGACAGAGACAGATCCATTCGATTA
GTGAACGGATCTCGACGGTATCGGTTAACTTTTAAAAGAAAAGGGGGGATTGGGGGGTACAGTGCAGGGG
AAAGAATAGTAGACATAATAGCAACAGACATACAAACTAAAGAATTACAAAAACAAATTACAAAATTCAA
AATTTTATCGTCCAGTGTGGTGGAATTCTGCAGATATCACAACTTTGTATAGAAAAGTTGGCCAAATTAC
AAAATTCAAAATTTTATCGATCAGCTACTTTTGCATTACAATGGCCTTGGTGCAGCTACTTTTGCATTAC
AATGGCCTTGGTGCAGCTACTTTTGCATTACAATGGCCTTGGTGGAATTCCAGCTACTTTTGCATTACAA
TGGCCTTGGTGCAGCTACTTTTGCATTACAATGGCCTTGGTGCAGCTACTTTTGCATTACAATGGCCTTG
GTGACTAGTTAGGCGTGTACGGGCCAACTTTTGTATACAAAGTGGTAGGCGTGTACGGTGGGAGGCCTAT
ATAAGCAGAGCTCGTTTAGTGAACCGTCAGATCGCCTGGAGACGCCATCCACGCTGTTTTGACCTCCATA
GAAGACACCGGGACCGATCCAGCACAACTTTGTACAAAAAAGTTGGCACCATGGTGAGCAAGGGCGAGGA
GGATAACATGGCCATCATCAAGGAGTTCATGCGCTTCAAGGTGCACATGGAGGGCTCCGTGAACGGCCAC
GAGTTCGAGATCGAGGGCGAGGGCGAGGGCCGCCCCTACGAGGGCACCCAGACCGCCAAGCTGAAGGTGA
CCAAGGGTGGCCCCCTGCCCTTCGCCTGGGACATCCTGTCCCCTCAGTTCATGTACGGCTCCAAGGCCTA
CGTGAAGCACCCCGCCGACATCCCCGACTACTTGAAGCTGTCCTTCCCCGAGGGCTTCAAGTGGGAGCGC
GTGATGAACTTCGAGGACGGCGGCGTGGTGACCGTGACCCAGGACTCCTCCCTGCAGGACGGCGAGTTCA
TCTACAAGGTGAAGCTGCGCGGCACCAACTTCCCCTCCGACGGCCCCGTAATGCAGAAGAAGACCATGGG
CTGGGAGGCCTCCTCCGAGCGGATGTACCCCGAGGACGGCGCCCTGAAGGGCGAGATCAAGCAGAGGCTG
AAGCTGAAGGACGGCGGCCACTACGACGCTGAGGTCAAGACCACCTACAAGGCCAAGAAGCCCGTGCAGC
TGCCCGGCGCCTACAACGTCAACATCAAGTTGGACATCACCTCCCACAACGAGGACTACACCATCGTGGA
ACAGTACGAACGCGCCGAGGGCCGCCACTCCACCGGCGGCATGGACGAGCTGTACAAGCTTAGCCATGGC
TTCCCGCCGGCGGTGGCGGCGCAGGATGATGGCACGCTGCCCATGTCTTGTGCCCAGGAGAGCGGGATGG
ACCGTCACCCTGCAGCCTGTGCTTCTGCTAGGATCAATGTGTAATCAACTTTCTTGTACAAAGTTGTGAT
ATCCAGCACAGTGGCGGCCGCTCGACAATCAACCTCTGGATTACAAAATTTGTGAAAGATTGACTGGTAT
TCTTAACTATGTTGCTCCTTTTACGCTATGTGGATACGCTGCTTTAATGCCTTTGTATCATGCTATTGCT
TCCCGTATGGCTTTCATTTTCTCCTCCTTGTATAAATCCTGGTTGCTGTCTCTTTATGAGGAGTTGTGGC
CCGTTGTCAGGCAACGTGGCGTGGTGTGCACTGTGTTTGCTGACGCAACCCCCACTGGTTGGGGCATTGC
CACCACCTGTCAGCTCCTTTCCGGGACTTTCGCTTTCCCCCTCCCTATTGCCACGGCGGAACTCATCGCC
GCCTGCCTTGCCCGCTGCTGGACAGGGGCTCGGCTGTTGGGCACTGACAATTCCGTGGTGTTGTCGGGGA
AGCTGACGTCCTTTCCATGGCTGCTCGCCTGTGTTGCCACCTGGATTCTGCGCGGGACGTCCTTCTGCTA
CGTCCCTTCGGCCCTCAATCCAGCGGACCTTCCTTCCCGCGGCCTGCTGCCGGCTCTGCGGCCTCTTCCG
CGTCTTCGCCTTCGCCCTCAGACGAGTCGGATCTCCCTTTGGGCCGCCTCCCCGCCTGGAATTCTACCGG
GTAGGGGAGGCGCTTTTCCCAAGGCAGTCTGGAGCATGCGCTTTAGCAGCCCCGCTGGGCACTTGGCGCT
ACACAAGTGGCCTCTGGCCTCGCACACATTCCACATCCACCGGTAGGCGCCAACCGGCTCCGTTCTTTGG
TGGCCCCTTCGCGCCACCTTCTACTCCTCCCCTAGTCAGGAAGTTCCCCCCCGCCCCGCAGCTCGCGTCG
TGCAGGACGTGACAAATGGAAGTAGCACGTCTCACTAGTCTCGTGCAGATGGACAGCACCGCTGAGCAAT
GGAAGCGGGTAGGCCTTTGGGGCAGCGGCCAATAGCAGCTTTGCTCCTTCGCTTTCTGGGCTCAGAGGCT
GGGAAGGGGTGGGTCCGGGGGCGGGCTCAGGGGCGGGCTCAGGGGCGGGGCGGGCGCCCGAAGGTCCTCC
GGAGGCCCGGCATTCTGCACGCTTCAAAAGCGCACGTCTGCCGCGCTGTTCTCCTCTTCCTCATCTCCGG
GCCTTTCGACCTGCAGCCCAAGCTTACCATGACCGAGTACAAGCCCACGGTGCGCCTCGCCACCCGCGAC
GACGTCCCCAGGGCCGTACGCACCCTCGCCGCCGCGTTCGCCGACTACCCCGCCACGCGCCACACCGTCG
ATCCGGACCGCCACATCGAGCGGGTCACCGAGCTGCAAGAACTCTTCCTCACGCGCGTCGGGCTCGACAT
CGGCAAGGTGTGGGTCGCGGACGACGGCGCCGCGGTGGCGGTCTGGACCACGCCGGAGAGCGTCGAAGCG
GGGGCGGTGTTCGCCGAGATCGGCCCGCGCATGGCCGAGTTGAGCGGTTCCCGGCTGGCCGCGCAGCAAC
AGATGGAAGGCCTCCTGGCGCCGCACCGGCCCAAGGAGCCCGCGTGGTTCCTGGCCACCGTCGGCGTCTC
GCCCGACCACCAGGGCAAGGGTCTGGGCAGCGCCGTCGTGCTCCCCGGAGTGGAGGCGGCCGAGCGCGCC
GGGGTGCCCGCCTTCCTGGAGACCTCCGCGCCCCGCAACCTCCCCTTCTACGAGCGGCTCGGCTTCACCG
TCACCGCCGACGTCGAGGTGCCCGAAGGACCGCGCACCTGGTGCATGACCCGCAAGCCCGGTGCCTGACG
CCCGCCCCACGACCCGCAGCGCCCGACCGAAAGGAGCGCACGACCCCATGCATCTCGAGGGCCCGGTACC
TTTAAGACCAATGACTTACAAGGCAGCTGTAGATCTTAGCCACTTTTTAAAAGAAAAGGGGGGACTGGAA
GGGCTAGCTCACTCCCAACGAAGACAAGATCTGCTTTTTGCTTGTACTGGGTCTCTCTGGTTAGACCAGA
TCTGAGCCTGGGAGCTCTCTGGCTAACTAGGGAACCCACTGCTTAAGCCTCAATAAAGCTTGCCTTGAGT
GCTTCAAGTAGTGTGTGCCCGTCTGTTGTGTGACTCTGGTAACTAGAGATCCCTCAGACCCTTTTAGTCA
GTGTGGAAAATCTCTAGCAGTAGTAGTTCATGTCATCTTATTATTCAGTATTTATAACTTGCAAAGAAAT
GAATATCAGAGAGTGAGAGGAACTTGTTTATTGCAGCTTATAATGGTTACAAATAAAGCAATAGCATCAC
AAATTTCACAAATAAAGCATTTTTTTCACTGCATTCTAGTTGTGGTTTGTCCAAACTCATCAATGTATCT
TATCATGTCTGGCTCTAGCTATCCCGCCCCTAACTCCGCCCATCCCGCCCCTAACTCCGCCCAGTTCCGC
CCATTCTCCGCCCCATGGCTGACTAATTTTTTTTATTTATGCAGAGGCCGAGGCCGCCTCGGCCTCTGAG
CTATTCCAGAAGTAGTGAGGAGGCTTTTTTGGAGGCCTAGGGACGTACCCAATTCGCCCTATAGTGAGTC
GTATTACGCGCGCTCACTGGCCGTCGTTTTACAACGTCGTGACTGGGAAAACCCTGGCGTTACCCAACTT
AATCGCCTTGCAGCACATCCCCCTTTCGCCAGCTGGCGTAATAGCGAAGAGGCCCGCACCGATCGCCCTT
CCCAACAGTTGCGCAGCCTGAATGGCGAATGGG
[124 nt withheld, positions 8154-8277]
C
[91 nt withheld, positions 8279-8369]
A
[49 nt withheld, positions 8371-8419]
CCTTTGACGTTGGAGTCCACGTTCTTT
[37 nt withheld, positions 8447-8483]
ACCCTATCTCGGTCTATTCTTTTGATTTATAAGGGATTTTGCCGATTTCGGCCTATTGGTTAAAAAATGA
GCTGATTTAACAAAAATTTAACGCGAATTTTAACAAAATATTAACGCTTACAATTT
Features (pLannotate 1.2.2; 32 found; start..end, strand, type, name):
     26..130     +  promoter       AmpR promoter: bla
    131..991     +  CDS            AmpR: β-lactamase; bla; confers resistance to ampicillin, carbenicillin, and related antibiotics
   1162..1750    +  rep_origin     ori: high-copy-number ColE1/pMB1/pBR322/pUC origin of replication
   1933..2025    +  CDS            lacI (fragment): lac repressor; lacI; The lac repressor binds to the lac operator to inhibit transcription in E. coli. This inhibition can be relieved by adding lactose or isopropyl-β-D-thiogalactopyranoside (IPTG).
   2038..2059    +  protein_bind   CAP binding site: CAP binding activates transcription in the presence of cAMP. E. coli catabolite activator protein
   2074..2104    +  promoter       lac promoter: promoter for the E. coli lac operon
   2112..2128    +  protein_bind   lac operator: The lac repressor binds to the lac operator to inhibit transcription in E. coli. This inhibition can be relieved by adding lactose or isopropyl-β-D-thiogalactopyranoside (IPTG). lac repressor encoded by lacI
   2173..2191    +  promoter       T3 promoter: promoter for bacteriophage T3 RNA polymerase
   2219..2445    +  promoter       RSV promoter: Rous sarcoma virus enhancer/promoter
   2446..2626    +  LTR            5' LTR (truncated): truncated 5' long terminal repeat (LTR) from HIV-1
   2673..2798    +  misc_feature   HIV-1 Ψ: packaging signal of human immunodeficiency virus type 1
   2782..3145    +  CDS            HIV-1 gag (fragment): gag protein from human immunodeficiency virus 1; gag
   3291..3524    +  misc_feature   RRE: The Rev response element (RRE) of HIV-1 allows for Rev-dependent mRNA export from the nucleus to the cytoplasm.
   3901..4001    +  CDS            Rev (fragment): human immunodeficiency virus 1 (HIV-1) Rev protein; rev; enhances nuclear export of unspliced and incompletely spliced viral mRNAs
   4020..4136    +  misc_feature   cPPT/CTS: central polypurine tract and central termination sequence of HIV-1
   4170..4190    +  protein_bind   attB4: mutant version of attB; core recombination site for the Gateway® BP reaction BP Clonase™
   4435..4453    -  protein_bind   attB5 (fragment): mutant version of attB; core recombination site for the Gateway® BP reaction BP Clonase™
   4454..4492    +  promoter       minimal CMV promoter: human cytomegalovirus (CMV) immediate early promoter
   4575..4592    +  protein_bind   attL1 (fragment): mutant version of attL; recombination site for the Gateway® LR reaction LR Clonase™
   4601..5308    +  CDS            mCherry: mCherry is a basic (constitutively fluorescent) red fluorescent protein published in 2004, derived from Discosoma sp.. It is reported to be a very rapidly-maturing monomer with low acid sensitivity.
   5287..5433    +  CDS            d1EGFP (fragment): EGFP destabilized by fusion to a mutated version of residues 422-461 of mouse ornithine decarboxylase, giving an in vivo half-life of ~1 hour mammalian codon-optimized
   5439..5456    -  protein_bind   attL2 (fragment): mutant version of attL; recombination site for the Gateway® LR reaction LR Clonase™
   5487..6075    +  misc_feature   WPRE: woodchuck hepatitis virus posttranscriptional regulatory element
   6089..6588    +  promoter       PGK promoter: mouse phosphoglycerate kinase 1 promoter
   6609..7208    +  CDS            PuroR: puromycin N-acetyltransferase; pac from Streptomyces alboniger; confers resistance to puromycin
   7276..7413    +  CDS            nef (fragment): NEF_HV1LA - Experimental evidence at protein level: Swiss-Prot protein existence level 1. Extracellular Nef protein targets CD4(+) T-lymphocytes for apoptosis by interacting with CXCR4 surface receptors. From Human immunodeficiency virus type 1 group M subtype B (isolate Lai) (HIV-1).
   7399..7579    +  LTR            5' LTR (truncated): truncated 5' long terminal repeat (LTR) from HIV-1
   7651..7772    +  polyA_signal   SV40 poly(A) signal: SV40 polyadenylation signal
   7812..7947    +  rep_origin     SV40 ori: SV40 origin of replication
   7968..7986    -  promoter       T7 promoter: promoter for bacteriophage T7 RNA polymerase
   7994..8149    +  CDS            lacZα (fragment): LacZα fragment of β-galactosidase; lacZ fragment
   8154..8582    +  rep_origin     f1 ori (sequence partly withheld): f1 bacteriophage origin of replication; arrow indicates direction of (+) strand synthesis
