[The description below was written by a language model from this plasmid's Addgene catalogue record and pLannotate feature annotations shown in this document.]
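Description:
8522-M31-663 is a lentiviral reporter plasmid built by Gateway recombination into the pDest-663 destination backbone. It is designed to mark cells with cancer stem cell-like properties by reading out the activity of Sox2/Oct4 or their paralogs. In bacteria it is maintained through a ColE1/pUC-type origin and ampicillin resistance (AmpR under its own bla promoter). An f1 origin and remnants of lac/lacZα cloning-vector sequence are also present. Although the annotated origin is of the high-copy type, the catalogue lists the plasmid as low copy and names a recombination-tolerant strain, as is common for vectors with repeated LTRs.

The viral portion has the layout of a third-generation HIV-1 transfer vector. An RSV promoter drives a truncated 5' LTR, followed by the Ψ packaging signal with a gag fragment, the RRE for Rev-dependent nuclear export, and the cPPT/CTS. A truncated downstream LTR and an SV40 poly(A) signal close the unit. Between Gateway recombination scars sits the reporter cassette. The region between the attB4 and attB5 sites is not annotated in the feature table, but it presumably holds the SORE6 response element named in the catalogue, and it lies directly upstream of a minimal CMV promoter. This composite promoter drives mCherry fused to an ornithine decarboxylase-derived degradation domain (annotated as a d1EGFP fragment). The resulting destabilized dsCherry turns over quickly, so fluorescence tracks current promoter activity. A WPRE follows to enhance expression. A separate mouse PGK promoter drives puromycin N-acetyltransferase, which allows selection of transduced cells whatever their reporter state. This plasmid is the red configuration of the system, and the depositor recommends pairing it with the matched control plasmid 10279-M30-663.
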