Addgene plasmid #225661: 8522-M31-663
Purpose: Lentiviral expression of a cancer stem cell reporter that responds to presence of Sox2/Oct4 or their paralogs (red configuration)
Depositing lab: Dominic Esposito. Depositing organization: Frederick National Laboratory. Publication: A flexible reporter system for direct observation and isolation of cancer stem cells. Tang B, Raviv A, Esposito D, Flanders KC, Daniel C, Nghiem BT, Garfield S, Lim L, Mannan P, Robles AI, Smith WI Jr, Zimmerberg J, Ravin R, Wakefield LM. Stem Cell Reports. 2015 Jan 13;4(1):155-169. doi: 10.1016/j.stemcr.2014.11.002. Epub 2014 Dec 11. PubMed 25497455.
Backbone
  Vector backbone: pDest-663
  Backbone size w/o insert (bp): 7337
  Vector type: Lentiviral
  Selectable markers: Puromycin
Growth in bacteria
  Bacterial resistance: Ampicillin, 100 μg/mL
  Growth temperature: 30°C
  Growth strain: NEB Stable
  Copy number: Low Copy
Gene/Insert
  Gene/Insert name: dsCherry (alt name: destabilized form of mCherry)
  Species: Synthetic
  Promoter: SORE6-mCMVp
  Cloning method: Gateway Cloning
Terms and licenses: Academic/Nonprofit Terms; Industry Terms: Not Available to Industry
Depositor comments: Use plasmid 10279-M30-663 (Addgene # 225663) as matched control
How to cite: 8522-M31-663 was a gift from Dominic Esposito (Addgene plasmid # 225661 ; http://n2t.net/addgene:225661 ; RRID:Addgene_225661)
